Addgene plasmid #25845: pcDNA3-LplA(W37V) Coumarin PRIME ligase
Depositing lab: Alice Ting. Depositing organization: Massachusetts Institute of Technology. Publication: A fluorophore ligase for site-specific protein labeling inside living cells. Uttamapinant C, White KA, Baruah H, Thompson S, Fernandez-Suarez M, Puthenveetil S, Ting AY. Proc Natl Acad Sci U S A. 2010 Jun 15. 107(24):10914-9. 10.1073/pnas.0914067107 PubMed 20534555.
Backbone
  Vector backbone: pcDNA3
  Backbone size w/o insert (bp): 5500
  Vector type: Mammalian Expression
Growth in bacteria
  Bacterial resistance: Ampicillin, 100 μg/mL
  Growth temperature: 37°C
  Growth strain: DH5alpha
  Copy number: High Copy
Gene/Insert
  Gene/Insert name: LplA-W37V (alt name: Coumarin PRIME ligase)
  Species: E. Coli
  Insert size (bp): 1042
  Mutation: W37V
  Tag / fusion protein: Flag (N terminal on insert); His (N terminal on backbone)
  Cloning method: Restriction Enzyme; 5′ cloning site BamHI (not destroyed); 3′ cloning site EcoRI (not destroyed)
  Sequencing primers: 5′ T7
Resource information
  A portion of this plasmid was derived from a plasmid made by: Original LplA gene a gift from John Cronan (Univ of Illinois)
Terms and licenses: Academic/Nonprofit Terms; Industry Terms: Not Available to Industry
Depositor comments: The original E. coli LplA gene from John Cronan was resynthesized using codons optimal for mammalian expression.
How to cite: pcDNA3-LplA(W37V) Coumarin PRIME ligase was a gift from Alice Ting (Addgene plasmid # 25845 ; http://n2t.net/addgene:25845 ; RRID:Addgene_25845)
