[The description below was written by a language model from this plasmid's Addgene catalogue record and pLannotate feature annotations shown in this document.]
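Description:
pcDNA3-LplA(W37V) Coumarin PRIME ligase is a mammalian expression plasmid of about 6.6 kb built on the pcDNA3 backbone. It is maintained in E. coli through a high-copy ColE1/pUC-type origin and selected with ampicillin via the AmpR (β-lactamase) cassette. An f1 origin is also present. For mammalian cells, the backbone carries a neomycin/kanamycin phosphotransferase gene driven by the SV40 enhancer/early promoter and terminated by an SV40 polyadenylation signal, which would allow G418 selection of stable transfectants.

The payload is E. coli lipoic acid ligase (LplA) carrying the W37V substitution, cloned between BamHI and EcoRI sites. According to the depositor, the gene was resynthesized with codons optimized for mammalian expression. Transcription is driven by the CMV immediate early enhancer and promoter and ends at the bovine growth hormone poly(A) signal. Flanking T7 and SP6 promoters offer sites for sequencing or in vitro transcription. Upstream of the ligase, the reading frame includes a backbone-derived N-terminal leader, annotated as a His-tag segment, the T7 gene 10 leader and the Xpress epitope with its enterokinase site. This is followed by a FLAG epitope directly fused to LplA, consistent with the catalogued His and Flag tags. Several short annotated fragments, such as the HIV-1 LTR, ble and lacI pieces, appear to be partial matches in backbone sequence rather than functional elements.

Wild-type LplA attaches lipoate to its acceptor proteins. The construct's name and the associated publication title indicate that the W37V mutant acts instead as a fluorophore (coumarin) ligase. It is used in the PRIME approach for site-specific labeling of proteins inside living cells.
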