Features (pLannotate 1.2.2; 25 found; start..end, strand, type, name):
     36..80      -  misc_feature   bom (fragment): basis of mobility region from pBR322
    235..614     +  enhancer       CMV enhancer: human cytomegalovirus immediate early enhancer
    615..818     +  promoter       CMV promoter: human cytomegalovirus (CMV) immediate early promoter
    814..847     +  LTR            5' LTR (truncated) (fragment): truncated 5' long terminal repeat (LTR) from HIV-1
    863..881     +  promoter       T7 promoter: promoter for bacteriophage T7 RNA polymerase
    922..942     +  CDS            capTEV™ (fragment): composite tag for in vivo biotinylation, TEV protease cleavage, and 6xHis tagging
    943..975     +  CDS            T7 tag (gene 10 leader): leader peptide from bacteriophage T7 gene 10 promotes efficient translation in E. coli
    979..1002    +  CDS            Xpress™ tag: Xpress™ epitope tag, including an enterokinase recognition and cleavage site
   1012..1034    +  CDS            3xFLAG (fragment): three tandem FLAG® epitope tags
   1033..2046    +  CDS            lplA: LPLA_ECOLI - Also known as yjjF. Experimental evidence at protein level: Swiss-Prot protein existence level 1. Catalyzes both the ATP-dependent activation of exogenously supplied lipoate to lipoyl-AMP and the transfer of the activated lipoyl onto the lipoyl domains of lipoate-dependent enzymes. Is also able to catalyze very poorly the transfer of lipoyl and octanoyl moiety from their acyl carrier protein. From Escherichia coli (strain K12).
   2110..2128    -  promoter       SP6 promoter: promoter for bacteriophage SP6 RNA polymerase
   2154..2378    +  polyA_signal   bGH poly(A) signal: bovine growth hormone polyadenylation signal
   2382..2403    +  promoter       SV40 promoter (fragment): SV40 enhancer and early promoter
   2424..2852    +  rep_origin     f1 ori (sequence partly withheld): f1 bacteriophage origin of replication; arrow indicates direction of (+) strand synthesis
   2866..3196    +  promoter       SV40 promoter: SV40 enhancer and early promoter
   3263..4054    +  CDS            neo: KKA2_KLEPN - Also known as kan, nptII. Experimental evidence at protein level: Swiss-Prot protein existence level 1. Resistance to kanamycin, neomycin, paromomycin, ribostamycin, butirosin and gentamicin B. From Klebsiella pneumoniae.
   4078..4236    +  CDS            ble (fragment): BLE_KLEPN - Experimental evidence at protein level: Swiss-Prot protein existence level 1. Binding protein with a strong affinity to the bleomycin family of antibiotics. Binds to CL990; an antimitotic-antibiotic compound. From Klebsiella pneumoniae.
   4231..4352    +  polyA_signal   SV40 poly(A) signal: SV40 polyadenylation signal
   4425..4441    -  protein_bind   lac operator: The lac repressor binds to the lac operator to inhibit transcription in E. coli. This inhibition can be relieved by adding lactose or isopropyl-β-D-thiogalactopyranoside (IPTG). lac repressor encoded by lacI
   4449..4479    -  promoter       lac promoter: promoter for the E. coli lac operon
   4494..4515    -  protein_bind   CAP binding site: CAP binding activates transcription in the presence of cAMP. E. coli catabolite activator protein
   4528..4620    -  CDS            lacI (fragment): lac repressor; lacI; The lac repressor binds to the lac operator to inhibit transcription in E. coli. This inhibition can be relieved by adding lactose or isopropyl-β-D-thiogalactopyranoside (IPTG).
   4803..5391    -  rep_origin     ori: high-copy-number ColE1/pMB1/pBR322/pUC origin of replication
   5562..6422    -  CDS            AmpR: β-lactamase; bla; confers resistance to ampicillin, carbenicillin, and related antibiotics
   6423..6527    -  promoter       AmpR promoter: bla
>Addgene plasmid #25845 | pcDNA3-LplA(W37V) Coumarin PRIME ligase | depositor full sequence | sequence record 12113 | Author sequence
GACGGATCGGGAGATCTCCCGATCCCCTATGGTCGACTCTCAGTACAATCTGCTCTGATGCCGCATAGTT
AAGCCAGTATCTGCTCCCTGCTTGTGTGTTGGAGGTCGCTGAGTAGTGCGCGAGCAAAATTTAAGCTACA
ACAAGGCAAGGCTTGACCGACAATTGCATGAAGAATCTGCTTAGGGTTAGGCGTTTTGCGCTGCTTCGCG
ATGTACGGGCCAGATATACGCGTTGACATTGATTATTGACTAGTTATTAATAGTAATCAATTACGGGGTC
ATTAGTTCATAGCCCATATATGGAGTTCCGCGTTACATAACTTACGGTAAATGGCCCGCCTGGCTGACCG
CCCAACGACCCCCGCCCATTGACGTCAATAATGACGTATGTTCCCATAGTAACGCCAATAGGGACTTTCC
ATTGACGTCAATGGGTGGACTATTTACGGTAAACTGCCCACTTGGCAGTACATCAAGTGTATCATATGCC
AAGTACGCCCCCTATTGACGTCAATGACGGTAAATGGCCCGCCTGGCATTATGCCCAGTACATGACCTTA
TGGGACTTTCCTACTTGGCAGTACATCTACGTATTAGTCATCGCTATTACCATGGTGATGCGGTTTTGGC
AGTACATCAATGGGCGTGGATAGCGGTTTGACTCACGGGGATTTCCAAGTCTCCACCCCATTGACGTCAA
TGGGAGTTTGTTTTGGCACCAAAATCAACGGGACTTTCCAAAATGTCGTAACAACTCCGCCCCATTGACG
CAAATGGGCGGTAGGCGTGTACGGTGGGAGGTCTATATAAGCAGAGCTCTCTGGCTAACTAGAGAACCCA
CTGCTTACTGGCTTATCGAAATTAATACGACTCACTATAGGGAGACCCAAGCTTGCGGCCGCCACCATGG
TGCGGGGTTCTCATCATCATCATCATCATGGTATGGCTAGCATGACTGGTGGACAGCAAATGGGTCGGGA
TCTGTACGACGATGACGATAAGGATCCAGACTACAAGGATGACGACGATAAGATGAGCACCCTGAGACTG
CTGATCAGCGACAGCTACGACCCCTGGTTCAACCTGGCCGTGGAGGAGTGCATCTTCAGACAGATGCCCG
CCACCCAGAGAGTGCTGTTCCTGGTGAGAAACGCCGACACCGTGGTGATCGGCAGAGCCCAGAACCCCTG
GAAGGAGTGCAACACCAGAAGAATGGAGGAGGACAACGTGAGACTGGCCAGAAGAAGCAGCGGCGGCGGC
GCCGTGTTCCACGACCTGGGCAACACCTGCTTCACCTTCATGGCCGGCAAGCCCGAGTACGACAAGACCA
TCAGCACCAGCATCGTGCTGAACGCCCTGAACGCCCTGGGCGTGAGCGCCGAGGCCAGCGGCAGAAACGA
CCTGGTGGTGAAGACCGTGGAGGGCGACAGAAAGGTGAGCGGCAGCGCCTACAGAGAGACCAAGGACAGA
GGCTTCCACCACGGCACCCTGCTGCTGAACGCCGACCTGAGCAGACTGGCCAACTACCTGAACCCCGACA
AGAAGAAGCTGGCCGCCAAGGGCATCACCAGCGTGAGAAGCAGAGTGACCAACCTGACCGAGCTGCTGCC
CGGCATCACCCACGAGCAGGTGTGCGAGGCCATCACCGAGGCCTTCTTCGCCCACTACGGCGAGAGAGTG
GAGGCCGAGATCATCAGCCCCAACAAGACCCCCGACCTGCCCAACTTCGCCGAGACCTTCGCCAGACAGA
GCAGCTGGGAGTGGAACTTCGGCCAGGCCCCCGCCTTCAGCCACCTGCTGGACGAGAGATTCACCTGGGG
CGGCGTGGAGCTGCACTTCGACGTGGAGAAGGGCCACATCACCAGAGCCCAGGTGTTCACCGACAGCCTG
AACCCCGCCCCCCTGGAGGCCCTGGCCGGCAGACTGCAGGGCTGCCTGTACAGAGCCGACATGCTGCAGC
AGGAGTGCGAGGCCCTGCTGGTGGACTTCCCCGAGCAGGAGAAGGAGCTGAGAGAGCTGAGCGCCTGGAT
GGCCGGCGCCGTGAGATAAGAATTCTGCAGATATCCATCACACTGGCGGCCGCTCGAGCATGCATCTAGA
GGGCCCTATTCTATAGTGTCACCTAAATGCTAGAGCTCGCTGATCAGCCTCGACTGTGCCTTCTAGTTGC
CAGCCATCTGTTGTTTGCCCCTCCCCCGTGCCTTCCTTGACCCTGGAAGGTGCCACTCCCACTGTCCTTT
CCTAATAAAATGAGGAAATTGCATCGCATTGTCTGAGTAGGTGTCATTCTATTCTGGGGGGTGGGGTGGG
GCAGGACAGCAAGGGGGAGGATTGGGAAGACAATAGCAGGCATGCTGGGGATGCGGTGGGCTCTATGGCT
TCTGAGGCGGAAAGAACCAGCTGGGGCTCTAGGGGGTATCCCC
[124 nt withheld, positions 2424-2547]
C
[32 nt withheld, positions 2549-2580]
CA
[57 nt withheld, positions 2583-2639]
A
[49 nt withheld, positions 2641-2689]
CCTTTGACGTTGGAGTCCACGTTCTTT
[37 nt withheld, positions 2717-2753]
ACCCTATCTCGGTCTATTCTTTTGATTTATAAGGGATTTTGGGGATTTCGGCCTATTGGTTAAAAAATGA
GCTGATTTAACAAAAATTTAACGCGAATTAATTCTGTGGAATGTGTGTCAGTTAGGGTGTGGAAAGTCCC
CAGGCTCCCCAGGCAGGCAGAAGTATGCAAAGCATGCATCTCAATTAGTCAGCAACCAGGTGTGGAAAGT
CCCCAGGCTCCCCAGCAGGCAGAAGTATGCAAAGCATGCATCTCAATTAGTCAGCAACCATAGTCCCGCC
CCTAACTCCGCCCATCCCGCCCCTAACTCCGCCCAGTTCCGCCCATTCTCCGCCCCATGGCTGACTAATT
TTTTTTATTTATGCAGAGGCCGAGGCCGCCTCTGCCTCTGAGCTATTCCAGAAGTAGTGAGGAGGCTTTT
TTGGAGGCCTAGGCTTTTGCAAAAAGCTCCCGGGAGCTTGTATATCCATTTTCGGATCTGATCAAGAGAC
AGGATGAGGATCGTTTCGCATGATTGAACAAGATGGATTGCACGCAGGTTCTCCGGCCGCTTGGGTGGAG
AGGCTATTCGGCTATGACTGGGCACAACAGACAATCGGCTGCTCTGATGCCGCCGTGTTCCGGCTGTCAG
CGCAGGGGCGCCCGGTTCTTTTTGTCAAGACCGACCTGTCCGGTGCCCTGAATGAACTGCAGGACGAGGC
AGCGCGGCTATCGTGGCTGGCCACGACGGGCGTTCCTTGCGCAGCTGTGCTCGACGTTGTCACTGAAGCG
GGAAGGGACTGGCTGCTATTGGGCGAAGTGCCGGGGCAGGATCTCCTGTCATCTCACCTTGCTCCTGCCG
AGAAAGTATCCATCATGGCTGATGCAATGCGGCGGCTGCATACGCTTGATCCGGCTACCTGCCCATTCGA
CCACCAAGCGAAACATCGCATCGAGCGAGCACGTACTCGGATGGAAGCCGGTCTTGTCGATCAGGATGAT
CTGGACGAAGAGCATCAGGGGCTCGCGCCAGCCGAACTGTTCGCCAGGCTCAAGGCGCGCATGCCCGACG
GCGAGGATCTCGTCGTGACCCATGGCGATGCCTGCTTGCCGAATATCATGGTGGAAAATGGCCGCTTTTC
TGGATTCATCGACTGTGGCCGGCTGGGTGTGGCGGACCGCTATCAGGACATAGCGTTGGCTACCCGTGAT
ATTGCTGAAGAGCTTGGCGGCGAATGGGCTGACCGCTTCCTCGTGCTTTACGGTATCGCCGCTCCCGATT
CGCAGCGCATCGCCTTCTATCGCCTTCTTGACGAGTTCTTCTGAGCGGGACTCTGGGGTTCGAAATGACC
GACCAAGCGACGCCCAACCTGCCATCACGAGATTTCGATTCCACCGCCGCCTTCTATGAAAGGTTGGGCT
TCGGAATCGTTTTCCGGGACGCCGGCTGGATGATCCTCCAGCGCGGGGATCTCATGCTGGAGTTCTTCGC
CCACCCCAACTTGTTTATTGCAGCTTATAATGGTTACAAATAAAGCAATAGCATCACAAATTTCACAAAT
AAAGCATTTTTTTCACTGCATTCTAGTTGTGGTTTGTCCAAACTCATCAATGTATCTTATCATGTCTGTA
TACCGTCGACCTCTAGCTAGAGCTTGGCGTAATCATGGTCATAGCTGTTTCCTGTGTGAAATTGTTATCC
GCTCACAATTCCACACAACATACGAGCCGGAAGCATAAAGTGTAAAGCCTGGGGTGCCTAATGAGTGAGC
TAACTCACATTAATTGCGTTGCGCTCACTGCCCGCTTTCCAGTCGGGAAACCTGTCGTGCCAGCTGCATT
AATGAATCGGCCAACGCGCGGGGAGAGGCGGTTTGCGTATTGGGCGCTCTTCCGCTTCCTCGCTCACTGA
CTCGCTGCGCTCGGTCGTTCGGCTGCGGCGAGCGGTATCAGCTCACTCAAAGGCGGTAATACGGTTATCC
ACAGAATCAGGGGATAACGCAGGAAAGAACATGTGAGCAAAAGGCCAGCAAAAGGCCAGGAACCGTAAAA
AGGCCGCGTTGCTGGCGTTTTTCCATAGGCTCCGCCCCCCTGACGAGCATCACAAAAATCGACGCTCAAG
TCAGAGGTGGCGAAACCCGACAGGACTATAAAGATACCAGGCGTTTCCCCCTGGAAGCTCCCTCGTGCGC
TCTCCTGTTCCGACCCTGCCGCTTACCGGATACCTGTCCGCCTTTCTCCCTTCGGGAAGCGTGGCGCTTT
CTCAATGCTCACGCTGTAGGTATCTCAGTTCGGTGTAGGTCGTTCGCTCCAAGCTGGGCTGTGTGCACGA
ACCCCCCGTTCAGCCCGACCGCTGCGCCTTATCCGGTAACTATCGTCTTGAGTCCAACCCGGTAAGACAC
GACTTATCGCCACTGGCAGCAGCCACTGGTAACAGGATTAGCAGAGCGAGGTATGTAGGCGGTGCTACAG
AGTTCTTGAAGTGGTGGCCTAACTACGGCTACACTAGAAGGACAGTATTTGGTATCTGCGCTCTGCTGAA
GCCAGTTACCTTCGGAAAAAGAGTTGGTAGCTCTTGATCCGGCAAACAAACCACCGCTGGTAGCGGTGGT
TTTTTTGTTTGCAAGCAGCAGATTACGCGCAGAAAAAAAGGATCTCAAGAAGATCCTTTGATCTTTTCTA
CGGGGTCTGACGCTCAGTGGAACGAAAACTCACGTTAAGGGATTTTGGTCATGAGATTATCAAAAAGGAT
CTTCACCTAGATCCTTTTAAATTAAAAATGAAGTTTTAAATCAATCTAAAGTATATATGAGTAAACTTGG
TCTGACAGTTACCAATGCTTAATCAGTGAGGCACCTATCTCAGCGATCTGTCTATTTCGTTCATCCATAG
TTGCCTGACTCCCCGTCGTGTAGATAACTACGATACGGGAGGGCTTACCATCTGGCCCCAGTGCTGCAAT
GATACCGCGAGACCCACGCTCACCGGCTCCAGATTTATCAGCAATAAACCAGCCAGCCGGAAGGGCCGAG
CGCAGAAGTGGTCCTGCAACTTTATCCGCCTCCATCCAGTCTATTAATTGTTGCCGGGAAGCTAGAGTAA
GTAGTTCGCCAGTTAATAGTTTGCGCAACGTTGTTGCCATTGCTACAGGCATCGTGGTGTCACGCTCGTC
GTTTGGTATGGCTTCATTCAGCTCCGGTTCCCAACGATCAAGGCGAGTTACATGATCCCCCATGTTGTGC
AAAAAAGCGGTTAGCTCCTTCGGTCCTCCGATCGTTGTCAGAAGTAAGTTGGCCGCAGTGTTATCACTCA
TGGTTATGGCAGCACTGCATAATTCTCTTACTGTCATGCCATCCGTAAGATGCTTTTCTGTGACTGGTGA
GTACTCAACCAAGTCATTCTGAGAATAGTGTATGCGGCGACCGAGTTGCTCTTGCCCGGCGTCAATACGG
GATAATACCGCGCCACATAGCAGAACTTTAAAAGTGCTCATCATTGGAAAACGTTCTTCGGGGCGAAAAC
TCTCAAGGATCTTACCGCTGTTGAGATCCAGTTCGATGTAACCCACTCGTGCACCCAACTGATCTTCAGC
ATCTTTTACTTTCACCAGCGTTTCTGGGTGAGCAAAAACAGGAAGGCAAAATGCCGCAAAAAAGGGAATA
AGGGCGACACGGAAATGTTGAATACTCATACTCTTCCTTTTTCAATATTATTGAAGCATTTATCAGGGTT
ATTGTCTCATGAGCGGATACATATTTGAATGTATTTAGAAAAATAAACAAATAGGGGTTCCGCGCACATT
TCCCCGAAAAGTGCCACCTGACGTC
