>Addgene plasmid #25845 | pcDNA3-LplA(W37V) Coumarin PRIME ligase | addgene partial sequence | sequence record 31854 | 25845 with CMV-F
TTGGTTTAGCGACTCTCTGGCTAACTAGAGAACCCACTGCTTACTGGCTTATCGAAATTAATACGACTCA
CTATAGGGAGACCCAAGCTTGCGGCCGCCACCATGGTGCGGGGTTCTCATCATCATCATCATCATGGTAT
GGCTAGCATGACTGGTGGACAGCAAATGGGTCGGGATCTGTACGACGATGACGATAAGGATCCAGACTAC
AAGGATGACGACGATAAGATGAGCACCCTGAGACTGCTGATCAGCGACAGCTACGACCCCTGGTTCAACC
TGGCCGTGGAGGAGTGCATCTTCAGACAGATGCCCGCCACCCAGAGAGTGCTGTTCCTGGTGAGAAACGC
CGACACCGTGGTGATCGGCAGAGCCCAGAACCCCTGGAAGGAGTGCAACACCAGAAGAATGGAGGAGGAC
AACGTGAGACTGGCCAGAAGAAGCAGCGGCGGCGGCGCCGTGTTCCACGACCTGGGCAACACCTGCTTCA
CCTTCATGGCCGGCAAGCCCGAGTACGACAAGACCATCAGCACCAGCATCGTGCTGAACGCCCTGAACGC
CCTGGGCGTGAGCGCCGAGGCCAGCGGCAGAAACGACCTGGTGGTGAAGACCGTGGAGGGCGACAGAAAG
GTGAGCGGCAGCGCCTACAGAGAGACCAAGGACAGAGGCTTCCACCACGGCACCCTGCTGCTGAACGCCG
ACCTGAGCAGACTGGCCAACTACCTGAACCCCGACAAGAAGAAGCTGGCCGCCAAGGGCATCACCAGCGT
GAGAAGCAGAGTGACCAACCTGACCGAGCTGCTGCCCGGCATCACCCACGAGCAGGTGTGCGAGGCCATC
ACCGAGGCCTTCTTCGCCCACTACGGCGAGAGAGTGGAGGCCGAGATCATCAGCCCCAACAAGACCCCCG
ACCTGCCCAACTTCGCCGAGA
